Addgene plasmid #149209: pGBW-m4046679
Purpose: Yeast Expression plasmid for SARS-CoV-2 3C-like proteinase
Depositing lab: Ginkgo Bioworks & Benjie Chen. Depositing organization: Ginkgo Bioworks.
Backbone
  Vector backbone: AmpR; 2u URA3
  Backbone size w/o insert (bp): 4078
  Vector type: Yeast Expression
  Selectable markers: URA3
Growth in bacteria
  Bacterial resistance: Ampicillin, 100 μg/mL
  Growth temperature: 37°C
  Growth strain: DH5alpha
  Copy number: High Copy
Gene/Insert
  Gene/Insert name: SARS-CoV-2 3C-like proteinase
  Species: S. cerevisiae (budding yeast); Severe acute respiratory syndrome coronavirus 2
  Insert size (bp): 917
  Mutation: Saccharomyces cerevisiae recode 1
  Entrez Gene: ORF1ab (a.k.a. GU280_gp01)
  Promoter: pGAL1
  Cloning method: Unknown
Resource information
  A portion of this plasmid was derived from a plasmid made by: GinkgoBioworks
Depositor comments: NCBI Reference Sequence: YP_009725301.1. Created by gene synthesis with Not1 site. NGS used for QC was performed by Ginkgo and may not fully cover the entire plasmid.
How to cite: pGBW-m4046679 was a gift from Ginkgo Bioworks & Benjie Chen (Addgene plasmid # 149209 ; http://n2t.net/addgene:149209 ; RRID:Addgene_149209)
