[The description below was written by a language model from this plasmid's Addgene catalogue record and pLannotate feature annotations shown in this document.]
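Description:
pGBW-m4046679 is an E. coli–yeast shuttle plasmid for galactose-inducible expression of the SARS-CoV-2 3C-like proteinase (the main protease, a mature cleavage product of the ORF1ab polyprotein) in Saccharomyces cerevisiae. In bacteria it replicates from a high-copy ColE1/pUC-type origin and is selected with ampicillin through a β-lactamase gene that the annotation places downstream of a cat promoter. A short rop-matching segment sits directly next to AmpR, although the catalogue lists the plasmid as high copy. Phage T3Te and T7Te terminators flank the bacterial origin, and a tonB terminator lies beyond the resistance cassette, presumably insulating these modules from read-through transcription. In yeast the 2μ origin supports episomal multicopy maintenance, and URA3 with its own promoter complements uracil auxotrophy and can be counterselected with 5-FOA.

The payload is a synthetic open reading frame of about 0.9 kb, recoded for S. cerevisiae codon usage ("recode 1") and made by gene synthesis. It lies between the Gal4-regulated GAL1 promoter and a CYC1 terminator fragment, so transcription is induced by galactose. The automated annotation identifies this CDS only as a fragment of the SARS-CoV-2 replicase polyprotein 1a, and its accompanying text about nsp10 is generic to that polyprotein entry rather than specific to the insert. No epitope or purification tags are annotated or listed. The sequenced record is 5,688 nt, somewhat larger than the sum of the stated backbone and insert sizes, and the depositor notes that the sequencing used for quality control may not cover the entire plasmid. The record gives the purpose only as yeast expression of the protease.
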