Features (pLannotate 1.2.2; 13 found; start..end, strand, type, name):
     25..466     +  promoter       GAL1 promoter: S. cerevisiae GAL1; inducible promoter, regulated by Gal4
    475..1398    +  CDS            R1A_SARS2 (fragment) (sequence partly withheld): Experimental evidence at protein level: Swiss-Prot protein existence level 1. [Non-structural protein 10]: Plays a pivotal role in viral transcription by stimulating both nsp14 3'-5' exoribonuclease and nsp16 2'-O-methyltransferase activities. Therefore plays an essential role in viral mRNAs cap methylation. From Severe acute respiratory syndrome coronavirus 2 (2019-nCoV) (SARS-CoV-2).
   1427..1599    +  terminator     CYC1 terminator (fragment): S. cerevisiae CYC1; transcription terminator for CYC1
   1635..1811    +  promoter       URA3 promoter (fragment): S. cerevisiae URA3
   1812..2615    +  CDS            URA3: orotidine-5'-phosphate decarboxylase, required for uracil biosynthesis; S. cerevisiae URA3; yeast auxotrophic marker, counterselectable with 5-fluoroorotic acid (5-FOA)
   2698..3680    -  rep_origin     2μ ori: yeast 2μ plasmid origin of replication
   3758..3787    +  terminator     T3Te terminator: phage T3 early transcription terminator
   3809..4396    +  rep_origin     ori: high-copy-number ColE1/pMB1/pBR322/pUC origin of replication
   4408..4435    -  terminator     T7Te terminator: phage T7 early transcription terminator
   4459..4650    -  CDS            rop: Rop protein, which maintains plasmids at low copy number; rop
   4651..5511    -  CDS            AmpR: β-lactamase; bla; confers resistance to ampicillin, carbenicillin, and related antibiotics
   5512..5614    -  promoter       cat promoter: promoter of the E. coli cat gene encoding chloramphenicol acetyltransferase
   5615..5646    -  terminator     tonB terminator: bidirectional E. coli tonB-P14 transcription terminator
>Addgene plasmid #149209 | pGBW-m4046679 | addgene full sequence | sequence record 297801 | Ginkgo NGS Result
GCGGCCGCTTGCTATATTGAAGTACGGATTAGAAGCCGCCGAGCGGGCGACAGCCCTCCGACGGAAGACT
CTCCTCCGTGCGTCCTCGTCTTCACCGGTCGCGTTCCTGAAACGCAGATGTGCCTCGCGCCGCACTGCTC
CGAACAATAAAGATTCTACAATACTAGCTTTTATGGTTATGAAGAGGAAAAATTGGCAGTAACCTGGCCC
CACAAACCTTCAAATTAACGAATCAAATTAACAACCATAGGATGATAATGCGATTAGTTTTTTAGCCTTA
TTTCTGGGGTAATTAATCAGCGAAGCGATGATTTTTGATCTATTAACAGATATATAAATGGAAAAGCTGC
ATAACCACTTTAACTAATACTTTCAACATTTTCAGTTTGTATTACTTCTTATTCAAATGTCATAAAAGTA
TCAACAAAAAATTGTTAATATACCTCTATACTTTAACGTCAAGGAGAAAAAACTATAATG
[918 nt withheld, positions 481-1398]
TAAACAGGCCCCTTTTCCTTTGTCGATATCATGTAATTAGTTATGTCACGCTTACATTCACGCCCTCCTC
CCACATCCGCTCTAACCGAAAAGGAAGGAGTTAGACAACCTGAAGTCTAGGTCCCTATTTATTTTTTTTA
ATAGTTATGTTAGTATTAAGAACGTTATTTATATTTCAAATTTTTCTTTTTTTTCTGTACAAAGCGGCCG
CCGAACCACTAGTGCACTGCAGTACACGGTTTCCTTGAAATTTTTTTGATTCGGTAATCTCCGAACAGAA
GGAAGAACGAAGGAAGGAGCACAGACTTAGATTGGTATATATACGCATATGTAGTGTTGAAGAAACATGA
AATTGCCCAGTATTCTTAACCCAACTGCACAGAACAAAAACGTGCAGGAAACGAAGATAAATCATGTCGA
AAGCTACATATAAGGAACGTGCTGCTACTCATCCTAGTCCTGTTGCTGCCAAGCTATTTAATATCATGCA
CGAAAAGCAAACAAACTTGTGTGCTTCATTGGATGTTCGTACCACCAAGGAATTACTGGAGTTAGTTGAA
GCATTAGGTCCCAAAATTTGTTTACTAAAAACACATGTGGATATCTTGACTGATTTTTCCATGGAGGGCA
CAGTTAAGCCGCTAAAGGCATTATCCGCCAAGTACAATTTTTTACTCTTCGAGGACAGAAAATTTGCTGA
CATTGGTAATACAGTCAAATTGCAGTACTCTGCGGGTGTATACAGAATAGCAGAATGGGCAGACATTACG
AATGCACACGGTGTGGTGGGCCCAGGTATTGTTAGCGGTTTGAAGCAGGCGGCAGAAGAAGTAACAAAGG
AACCTAGAGGCCTTTTGATGTTAGCAGAATTGTCATGCAAGGGCTCCCTATCTACTGGAGAATATACTAA
GGGTACTGTTGACATTGCGAAGAGCGACAAAGATTTTGTTATCGGCTTTATTGCTCAAAGAGACATGGGT
GGAAGAGATGAAGGTTACGATTGGTTGATTATGACACCCGGTGTGGGTTTAGATGACAAGGGAGATGCAT
TGGGTCAACAGTATAGAACCGTGGATGATGTGGTTTCTACAGGATCTGACATTATTATTGTTGGAAGAGG
ACTATTTGCAAAGGGAAGGGATGCTAAGGTAGAGGGTGAACGTTACAGAAAAGCAGGCTGGGAAGCATAT
TTGAGAAGATGCGGCCAGCAAAACTAAAAAACTGTATTATAAGTAAATGCATGTATACTAAACTCACAAA
TTAGAGCTTCAATTTAATTATATCAGTTATTACCCGAGTAACGAAGCATCTGTGCTTCATTTTGTAGAAC
AAAAATGCAACGCGAGAGCGCTAATTTTTCAAACAAAGAATCTGAGCTGCATTTTTACAGAACAGAAATG
CAACGCGAAAGCGCTATTTTACCAACGAAGAATCTGTGCTTCATTTTTGTAAAACAAAAATGCAACGCGA
GAGCGCTAATTTTTCAAACAAAGAATCTGAGCTGCATTTTTACAGAACAGAAATGCAACGCGAGAGCGCT
ATTTTACCAACAAAGAATCTATACTTCTTTTTTGTTCTACAAAAATGCATCCCGAGAGCGCTATTTTTCT
AACAAAGCATCTTAGATTACTTTTTTTCTCCTTTGTGCGCTCTATAATGCAGTCTCTTGATAACTTTTTG
CACTGTAGGTCCGTTAAGGTTAGAAGAAGGCTACTTTGGTGTCTATTTTCTCTTCCATAAAAAAAGCCTG
ACTCCACTTCCCGCGTTTACTGATTACTAGCGAAGCTGCGGGTGCATTTTTTCAAGATAAAGGCATCCCC
GATTATATTCTATACCGATGTGGATTGCGCATACTTTGTGAACAGAAAGTGATAGCGTTGATGATTCTTC
ATTGGTCAGAAAATTATGAACGGTTTCTTCTATTTTGTCTCTATATACTACGTATAGGAAATGTTTACAT
TTTCGTATTGTTTTCGATTCACTCTATGAATAGTTCTTACTACAATTTTTTTGTCTAAAGAGTAATACTA
GAGATAAACATAAAAAATGTAGAGGTCGAGTTTAGATGCAAGTTCAAGGAGCGAAAGGTGGATGGGTAGG
TTATATAGGGATATAGCACAGAGATATATAGCAAAGAGATACTTTTGAGCAATGTTTGTGGAAGCGGTAT
TCGCAATATTTTAGTAGCTCGTTACAGTCCGGTGCGTTTTTGGTTTTTTGAAAGTGCGTCATCAGAGCGC
TTTTGGTTTTCAAAAGCGCTCTGAAGTTCCTATACTTTCTAGCTAGAGAATAGGAACTTCCCGAGCGGCC
GCGTGTTACAAGCTTGACTCCAGCGTAACTGGACTGCAATCAACTCACTGGCTCACCTTCACGGGTGGGC
CTTTCTTCGGTAGAAAATCAAAGGATCTTCTTGAGATCCTTTTTTTCTGCGCGTAATCTGCTGCTTGCAA
ACAAAAAAACCACCGCTACCAGCGGTGGTTTGTTTGCCGGATCAAGAGCTACCAACTCTTTTTCCGAGGT
AACTGGCTTCAGCAGAGCGCAGATACCAAATACTGTTCTTCTAGTGTAGCCGTAGTTAGGCCACCACTTC
AAGAACTCTGTAGCACCGCCTACATACCTCGCTCTGCTAATCCTGTTACCAGTGGCTGCTGCCAGTGGCG
ATAAGTCGTGTCTTACCGGGTTGGACTCAAGACGATAGTTACCGGATAAGGCGCAGCGGTCGGGCTGAAC
GGGGGGTTCGTGCACACAGCCCAGCTTGGAGCGAACGACCTACACCGAACTGAGATACCTACAGCGTGAG
CTATGAGAAAGCGCCACGCTTCCCGAAGGGAGAAAGGCGGACAGGTATCCGGTAAGCGGCAGGGTCGGAA
CAGGAGAGCGCACGAGGGAGCTTCCAGGGGTAAACGCCTGGTATCTTTATAGTCCTGTCGGGTTTCGCCA
CCTCTGACTTGAGCATCGATTTTTGTGATGCTCGTCAGGGGGGCGGAGCCTATGGAAAAACGCCAGCAAC
GCAGAAAGGCCCACCCGAAGGTGAGCCAGGTGATTACATTTGGGCCCTCATCAGAGGTTTTCACCGTCAT
CACCGAAACGCGCGAGGCAGCTGCGGTAAAGCTCATCAGCGTGGTCGTGAAGCGATTCACAGATGTCTGC
CTGTTCATCCGCGTCCAGCTCGTTGAGTTTCTCCAGAAGCGTTAATGTCTGGCTTCTGATAAAGCGGGCC
ATGTTAAGGGCGGTTTTTTCCTGTTTGGTCACTTACCAATGCTTAATCAGTGAGGCACCTATCTCAGCGA
TCTGTCTATTTCGTTCATCCATAGTTGCCTGACTCCCCGTCGTGTAGATAACTACGATGCGGGAGGGCTT
ACCATCTGGCCCCAGTGCTGCAATGATACCGCGAGACCCACGCTCACCGGCTCCAGATTTATCAGCAATA
AACCAGCCAGCCGGGAGGGCCGAGCGCAGAAGTGATCCTGCAACTTTATCCGCCTCCATCCAGTCTATTA
ATTGTTGCCGGGAAGCTAGAGTAAGTAGTTCGCCAGTTAATAGTTTGCGCAACGTTGTTGCCATTGCTAC
AGGCATCGTGGTGTCACGCTCGTCGTTTGGTATGGCTTCATTCAGCTCCGGTTCCCAACGATCAAGGCGA
GTTACATGATCCCCCATGTTGTGCAAAAAAGCGGTTAGCTCCTTCGGTCCTCCGATCGTTGCCAGAAGTA
AGTTGGCCGCAGTGTTATCACTCATGGTTATGGCAGCACTGCATAATTCTCTTACTGTCATGCCATCCGT
GAGATGCTTTTCTGTGACTGGTGAGTACTCAACCAAGTCATTCTGAGAATAGTGTATGCGGCGACCGAGT
TGCTCTTGCCCGGCGTCAATACGGGATAATACCGCGCCACATAGCAGAACTTTAAAAGTGCTCATCATTG
GAAAACGTTCTTCGGGGCGTAAACTCTCAAGGATCTTACCGCTGTTGAGATCCAGTTCGATGTAACCCAC
TCGTGCACCCAACTGATCTTCAGCATCTTTTACTTTCACCAGCGTTTCTGGGTGAGCAAAAACAGGAAGG
CAAAATGCCGCAAAAAAGGGAATAAGGGCGACACGGAAATGTTGAATACTCATTTTAGCTTCCTTAGCTC
CTGAAAATCTCGATAACTCAAAAAATACGCCCGGTAGTGATCTTATTTCATTATGGTGAAAGTTGGAACC
TCTTACGTGCCGATCAAGTCAAAAGCCTCCGGTCGGAGGCTTTTGACTTTCTGCTATGGAGGTCAGGTAT
GATTTAAATGGTCAGTTAGA
